>Addgene plasmid #222985 | pBEL3011 | addgene full sequence | sequence record 444261 | Addgene NGS Result
AGGCGTTTTGCGCTGCTTCGCGATGTACGGGCCAGATATACGCGTTGACATTGATTATTGACTAGTTATT
AATAGTAATCAATTACGGGGTCATTAGTTCATAGCCCATATATGGAGTTCCGCGTTACATAACTTACGGT
AAATGGCCCGCCTGGCTGACCGCCCAACGACCCCCGCCCATTGACGTCAATAATGACGTATGTTCCCATA
GTAACGCCAATAGGGACTTTCCATTGACGTCAATGGGTGGAGTATTTACGGTAAACTGCCCACTTGGCAG
TACATCAAGTGTATCATATGCCAAGTACGCCCCCTATTGACGTCAATGACGGTAAATGGCCCGCCTGGCA
TTATGCCCAGTACATGACCTTATGGGACTTTCCTACTTGGCAGTACATCTACGTATTAGTCATCGCTATT
ACCATGGTGATGCGGTTTTGGCAGTACATCAATGGGCGTGGATAGCGGTTTGACTCACGGGGATTTCCAA
GTCTCCACCCCATTGACGTCAATGGGAGTTTGTTTTGGCACCAAAATCAACGGGACTTTCCAAAATGTCG
TAACAACTCCGCCCCATTGACGCAAATGGGCGGTAGGCGTGTACGGTGGGAGGTCTATATAAGCAGAGCT
CGTTTAGTGAACCGTCAGATCGCCTGGAGACGCCATCCACGCTGTTTTGACCTCCATAGAAGACACCGGG
ACCGATCCAGCCTCCGGACTCTAGAGGATCGAACCCTTGGATCTCTAGCGAATTCCCTCTAGACACAGAC
GCTCACCATGAAGAGGCGGGCTTACATCTGTTTCTTTCTTGGGATTGCAACCTGCGAGATCTTTTTAACA
ACCATAAGACCGATTGACAACCCTAATGTTCTTATGGTTTCTGGAAAAAACGTTGTAAGCAAAGGAGAAG
AACTTTTCACTGGAGTTGTCCCAATTCTTGTTGAATTAGATGGTGATGTTAATGGGCACAAATTTTCTGT
CCGTGGAGAGGGTGAAGGTGATGCTACAAACGGAAAACTCACCCTTAAATTTATTTGCACTACTGGAAAA
CTACCTGTTCCGTGGCCAACACTTGTCACTACTCTGACCTATGGTGTTCAATGCTTTTCCCGTTATCCGG
ATCACATGAAACGGCATGACTTTTTCAAGAGTGCCATGCCCGAAGGTTATGTACAGGAACGCACTATATC
TTTCAAAGATGACGGGACCTACAAGACGCGTGCTGAAGTCAAGTTTGAAGGTGATACCCTTGTTAATCGT
ATCGAGTTAAAGGGTATTGATTTTAAAGAAGATGGAAACATTCTTGGACACAAACTCGAGTACAACTTTA
ACTCACACAATGTATACATCACGGCAGACAAACAAAAGAATGGAATCAAAGCTAACTTCAAAATTCGCCA
CAACGTTGAAGATGGTTCCGTTCAACTAGCAGACCATTATCAACAAAATACTCCAATTGGCGATGGCCCT
GTCCTTTTACCAGACAACCATTACCTGTCGACACAATCTGTCCTTTCGAAAGATCCCAACGAAAAGCGTG
ACCACATGGTCCTTCTTGAGTTTGTAACTGCTGCTGGGATTACACATGGCATGGATGAGCTCTACAAATG
AGCGGCCGCTCGAGGCCGGCAAGGCCGGATCCCCCGACCTCGACAAGGGTTCGATCCCTACCGGTTAGTA
ATGAGTTTGATATCTCGACAATCAACCTCTGGATTACAAAATTTGTGAAAGATTGACTGGTATTCTTAAC
TATGTTGCTCCTTTTACGCTATGTGGATACGCTGCTTTAATGCCTTTGTATCATGCTATTGCTTCCCGTA
TGGCTTTCATTTTCTCCTCCTTGTATAAATCCTGGTTGCTGTCTCTTTATGAGGAGTTGTGGCCCGTTGT
CAGGCAACGTGGCGTGGTGTGCACTGTGTTTGCTGACGCAACCCCCACTGGTTGGGGCATTGCCACCACC
TGTCAGCTCCTTTCCGGGACTTTCGCTTTCCCCCTCCCTATTGCCACGGCGGAACTCATCGCCGCCTGCC
TTGCCCGCTGCTGGACAGGGGCTCGGCTGTTGGGCACTGACAATTCCGTGGTGTTGTCGGGGAAGCTGAC
GTCCTTTCCATGGCTGCTCGCCTGTGTTGCCACCTGGATTCTGCGCGGGACGTCCTTCTGCTACGTCCCT
TCGGCCCTCAATCCAGCGGACCTTCCTTCCCGCGGCCTGCTGCCGGCTCTGCGGCCTCTTCCGCGTCTTC
GCCTTCGCCCTCAGACGAGTCGGATCTCCCTTTGGGCCGCCTCCCCGCCTGGAACGGGGGAGGCTAACTG
AAACACGGAAGGAGACAATACCGGAAGGAACCCGCGCTATGACGGCAATAAAAAGACAGAATAAAACGCA
CGGGTGTTGGGTCGTTTGTTCATAAACGCGGGGTTCGGTCCCAGGGCTGGCACTCTGTCGATACCCCACC
GAGACCCCATTGGGGCCAATACGCCCGCGTTTCTTCCTTTTCCCCACCCCACCCCCCAAGTTCGGGTGAA
GGCCCAGGGCTCGCAGCCAACGTCGGGGCGGCAGGCCCTGCCATAGCAGATCTGCGCAGCTGGGGCTCTA
GGGGGTATCCCC
[124 nt withheld, positions 2603-2726]
C
[91 nt withheld, positions 2728-2818]
A
[49 nt withheld, positions 2820-2868]
CCTTTGACGTTGGAGTCCACGTTCTTT
[37 nt withheld, positions 2896-2932]
ACCCTATCTCGGTCTATTCTTTTGATTTATAAGGGATTTTGCCGATTTCGGCCTATTGGTTAAAAAATGA
GCTGATTTAACAAAAATTTAACGCGAATTAATTCTGTGGAATGTGTGTCAGTTAGGGTGTGGAAAGTCCC
CAGGCTCCCCAGCAGGCAGAAGTATGCAAAGCATGCATCTCAATTAGTCAGCAACCAGGTGTGGAAAGTC
CCCAGGCTCCCCAGCAGGCAGAAGTATGCAAAGCATGCATCTCAATTAGTCAGCAACCATAGTCCCGCCC
CTAACTCCGCCCATCCCGCCCCTAACTCCGCCCAGTTCCGCCCATTCTCCGCCCCATGGCTGACTAATTT
TTTTTATTTATGCAGAGGCCGAGGCCGCCTCTGCCTCTGAGCTATTCCAGAAGTAGTGAGGAGGCTTTTT
TGGAGGCCTAGGCTTTTGCAAAAAGCTCCCGGGAGCTTGTATATCCATTTTCGGATCTGATCAAGAGACA
GGATGAGGATCGTTTCGCATGATTGAACAAGATGGATTGCACGCAGGTTCTCCGGCCGCTTGGGTGGAGA
GGCTATTCGGCTATGACTGGGCACAACAGACAATCGGCTGCTCTGATGCCGCCGTGTTCCGGCTGTCAGC
GCAGGGGCGCCCGGTTCTTTTTGTCAAGACCGACCTGTCCGGTGCCCTGAATGAACTGCAGGACGAGGCA
GCGCGGCTATCGTGGCTGGCCACGACGGGCGTTCCTTGCGCAGCTGTGCTCGACGTTGTCACTGAAGCGG
GAAGGGACTGGCTGCTATTGGGCGAAGTGCCGGGGCAGGATCTCCTGTCATCTCACCTTGCTCCTGCCGA
GAAAGTATCCATCATGGCTGATGCAATGCGGCGGCTGCATACGCTTGATCCGGCTACCTGCCCATTCGAC
CACCAAGCGAAACATCGCATCGAGCGAGCACGTACTCGGATGGAAGCCGGTCTTGTCGATCAGGATGATC
TGGACGAAGAGCATCAGGGGCTCGCGCCAGCCGAACTGTTCGCCAGGCTCAAGGCGCGCATGCCCGACGG
CGAGGATCTCGTCGTGACCCATGGCGATGCCTGCTTGCCGAATATCATGGTGGAAAATGGCCGCTTTTCT
GGATTCATCGACTGTGGCCGGCTGGGTGTGGCGGACCGCTATCAGGACATAGCGTTGGCTACCCGTGATA
TTGCTGAAGAGCTTGGCGGCGAATGGGCTGACCGCTTCCTCGTGCTTTACGGTATCGCCGCTCCCGATTC
GCAGCGCATCGCCTTCTATCGCCTTCTTGACGAGTTCTTCTGAGCGGGACTCTGGGGTTCGCGAAATGAC
CGACCAAGCGACGCCCAACCTGCCATCACGAGATTTCGATTCCACCGCCGCCTTCTATGAAAGGTTGGGC
TTCGGAATCGTTTTCCGGGACGCCGGCTGGATGATCCTCCAGCGCGGGGATCTCATGCTGGAGTTCTTCG
CCCACCCCAACTTGTTTATTGCAGCTTATAATGGTTACAAATAAAGCAATAGCATCACAAATTTCACAAA
TAAAGCATTTTTTTCACTGCATTCTAGTTGTGGTTTGTCCAAACTCATCAATGTATCTTATCATGTCTGT
ATACCGTCGACCTCTAGCTAGAGCTTGGCGTAATCATGGTCATAGCTGTTTCCTGTGTGAAATTGTTATC
CGCTCACAATTCCACACAACATACGAGCCGGAAGCATAAAGTGTAAAGCCTGGGGTGCCTAATGAGTGAG
CTAACTCACATTAATTGCGTTGCGCTCACTGCCCGCTTTCCAGTCGGGAAACCTGTCGTGCCAGCTGCAT
TAATGAATCGGCCAACGCGCGGGGAGAGGCGGTTTGCGTATTGGGCGCTCTTCCGCTTCCTCGCTCACTG
ACTCGCTGCGCTCGGTCGTTCGGCTGCGGCGAGCGGTATCAGCTCACTCAAAGGCGGTAATACGGTTATC
CACAGAATCAGGGGATAACGCAGGAAAGAACATGTGAGCAAAAGGCCAGCAAAAGGCCAGGAACCGTAAA
AAGGCCGCGTTGCTGGCGTTTTTCCATAGGCTCCGCCCCCCTGACGAGCATCACAAAAATCGACGCTCAA
GTCAGAGGTGGCGAAACCCGACAGGACTATAAAGATACCAGGCGTTTCCCCCTGGAAGCTCCCTCGTGCG
CTCTCCTGTTCCGACCCTGCCGCTTACCGGATACCTGTCCGCCTTTCTCCCTTCGGGAAGCGTGGCGCTT
TCTCATAGCTCACGCTGTAGGTATCTCAGTTCGGTGTAGGTCGTTCGCTCCAAGCTGGGCTGTGTGCACG
AACCCCCCGTTCAGCCCGACCGCTGCGCCTTATCCGGTAACTATCGTCTTGAGTCCAACCCGGTAAGACA
CGACTTATCGCCACTGGCAGCAGCCACTGGTAACAGGATTAGCAGAGCGAGGTATGTAGGCGGTGCTACA
GAGTTCTTGAAGTGGTGGCCTAACTACGGCTACACTAGAAGAACAGTATTTGGTATCTGCGCTCTGCTGA
AGCCAGTTACCTTCGGAAAAAGAGTTGGTAGCTCTTGATCCGGCAAACAAACCACCGCTGGTAGCGGTGG
TTTTTTTGTTTGCAAGCAGCAGATTACGCGCAGAAAAAAAGGATCTCAAGAAGATCCTTTGATCTTTTCT
ACGGGGTCTGACGCTCAGTGGAACGAAAACTCACGTTAAGGGATTTTGGTCATGAGATTATCAAAAAGGA
TCTTCACCTAGATCCTTTTAAATTAAAAATGAAGTTTTAAATCAATCTAAAGTATATATGAGTAAACTTG
GTCTGACAGTTACCAATGCTTAATCAGTGAGGCACCTATCTCAGCGATCTGTCTATTTCGTTCATCCATA
GTTGCCTGACTCCCCGTCGTGTAGATAACTACGATACGGGAGGGCTTACCATCTGGCCCCAGTGCTGCAA
TGATACCGCGAGACCCACGCTCACCGGCTCCAGATTTATCAGCAATAAACCAGCCAGCCGGAAGGGCCGA
GCGCAGAAGTGGTCCTGCAACTTTATCCGCCTCCATCCAGTCTATTAATTGTTGCCGGGAAGCTAGAGTA
AGTAGTTCGCCAGTTAATAGTTTGCGCAACGTTGTTGCCATTGCTACAGGCATCGTGGTGTCACGCTCGT
CGTTTGGTATGGCTTCATTCAGCTCCGGTTCCCAACGATCAAGGCGAGTTACATGATCCCCCATGTTGTG
CAAAAAAGCGGTTAGCTCCTTCGGTCCTCCGATCGTTGTCAGAAGTAAGTTGGCCGCAGTGTTATCACTC
ATGGTTATGGCAGCACTGCATAATTCTCTTACTGTCATGCCATCCGTAAGATGCTTTTCTGTGACTGGTG
AGTACTCAACCAAGTCATTCTGAGAATAGTGTATGCGGCGACCGAGTTGCTCTTGCCCGGCGTCAATACG
GGATAATACCGCGCCACATAGCAGAACTTTAAAAGTGCTCATCATTGGAAAACGTTCTTCGGGGCGAAAA
CTCTCAAGGATCTTACCGCTGTTGAGATCCAGTTCGATGTAACCCACTCGTGCACCCAACTGATCTTCAG
CATCTTTTACTTTCACCAGCGTTTCTGGGTGAGCAAAAACAGGAAGGCAAAATGCCGCAAAAAAGGGAAT
AAGGGCGACACGGAAATGTTGAATACTCATACTCTTCCTTTTTCAATATTATTGAAGCATTTATCAGGGT
TATTGTCTCATGAGCGGATACATATTTGAATGTATTTAGAAAAATAAACAAATAGGGGTTCCGCGCACAT
TTCCCCGAAAAGTGCCACCTGACGTCGACGGATCGGGAGATCTCCCGATCCCCTATGGTGCACTCTCAGT
ACAATCTGCTCTGATGCCGCATAGTTAAGCCAGTATCTGCTCCCTGCTTGTGTGTTGGAGGTCGCTGAGT
AGTGCGCGAGCAAAATTTAAGCTACAACAAGGCAAGGCTTGACCGACAATTGCATGAAGAATCTGCTTAG
GGTT
Features (pLannotate 1.2.2; 19 found; start..end, strand, type, name):
     47..426     +  enhancer       CMV enhancer: human cytomegalovirus immediate early enhancer
    427..630     +  promoter       CMV promoter: human cytomegalovirus (CMV) immediate early promoter
    898..1608    +  CDS            Superfolder GFP: Superfolder GFP is a basic (constitutively fluorescent) green fluorescent protein published in 2005, derived from Aequorea victoria. It is reported to be a very rapidly-maturing weak dimer.
   1700..2288    +  misc_feature   WPRE: woodchuck hepatitis virus posttranscriptional regulatory element
   2353..2401    +  polyA_signal   HSV TK poly(A) signal: herpes simplex virus thymidine kinase polyadenylation signal (Cole and Stacy, 1985)
   2492..2508    -  polyA_signal   bGH poly(A) signal (fragment): bovine growth hormone polyadenylation signal
   2603..3031    +  rep_origin     f1 ori (sequence partly withheld): f1 bacteriophage origin of replication; arrow indicates direction of (+) strand synthesis
   3045..3374    +  promoter       SV40 promoter: SV40 enhancer and early promoter
   3441..4232    +  CDS            neo: KKA2_KLEPN - Also known as kan, nptII. Experimental evidence at protein level: Swiss-Prot protein existence level 1. Resistance to kanamycin, neomycin, paromomycin, ribostamycin, butirosin and gentamicin B. From Klebsiella pneumoniae.
   4258..4416    +  CDS            ble (fragment): BLE_KLEPN - Experimental evidence at protein level: Swiss-Prot protein existence level 1. Binding protein with a strong affinity to the bleomycin family of antibiotics. Binds to CL990; an antimitotic-antibiotic compound. From Klebsiella pneumoniae.
   4411..4532    +  polyA_signal   SV40 poly(A) signal: SV40 polyadenylation signal
   4605..4621    -  protein_bind   lac operator: The lac repressor binds to the lac operator to inhibit transcription in E. coli. This inhibition can be relieved by adding lactose or isopropyl-β-D-thiogalactopyranoside (IPTG). lac repressor encoded by lacI
   4629..4659    -  promoter       lac promoter: promoter for the E. coli lac operon
   4674..4695    -  protein_bind   CAP binding site: CAP binding activates transcription in the presence of cAMP. E. coli catabolite activator protein
   4708..4800    -  CDS            lacI (fragment): lac repressor; lacI; The lac repressor binds to the lac operator to inhibit transcription in E. coli. This inhibition can be relieved by adding lactose or isopropyl-β-D-thiogalactopyranoside (IPTG).
   4983..5571    -  rep_origin     ori: high-copy-number ColE1/pMB1/pBR322/pUC origin of replication
   5742..6602    -  CDS            AmpR: β-lactamase; bla; confers resistance to ampicillin, carbenicillin, and related antibiotics
   6603..6707    -  promoter       AmpR promoter: bla
   6766..6818    -  misc_feature   bom (fragment): basis of mobility region from pBR322
