[The description below was written by a language model from this plasmid's Addgene catalogue record and pLannotate feature annotations shown in this document.]
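Description:
pBEL3011 is a mammalian expression plasmid of about 6.9 kb built on the pcDNA3.4 backbone. It expresses superfolder GFP fused to a putative signal peptide from the Encephalitozoon intestinalis protein Eint_070940. It is propagated in E. coli as a high-copy plasmid through a ColE1/pUC-type origin and selected with ampicillin via the β-lactamase gene and its native promoter. An f1 phage origin is also present, along with lac promoter/operator remnants and small lacI and bom fragments carried over from the backbone.

Expression is driven by the human cytomegalovirus immediate early enhancer and promoter, which give strong constitutive transcription in most mammalian cell lines. The annotated sfGFP coding sequence lies some distance downstream of the promoter. The signal peptide itself is not annotated as a separate feature, so the table shows neither its exact position nor the structure of its junction with GFP, although a signal peptide would normally sit at the N-terminus. Following the reporter, a woodchuck hepatitis virus posttranscriptional regulatory element (WPRE) boosts transcript stability and expression, and an HSV thymidine kinase polyadenylation signal terminates the message. A separate SV40 early promoter drives the neomycin/kanamycin phosphotransferase gene with an SV40 poly(A) signal, which allows G418 selection of stably transfected cells. A short ble fragment lies next to this cassette and appears to be a remnant.

According to the record, the construct is meant to express the microsporidian signal peptide–GFP fusion in mammalian cells. This would let the localisation or secretion of the fluorescent reporter show whether the predicted parasite sequence acts as a targeting signal in host cells. It was deposited alongside a single-cell transcriptomic study of E. intestinalis infection in human macrophages.
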