Addgene plasmid #222985: pBEL3011
Purpose: To express a putative signal peptide from Encephalitozoon intestinalis protein Eint_070940 fused to GFP in mammalian cells
Depositing lab: Gira Bhabha & Damian Ekiert. Depositing organization: NYU Grossman School of Medicine. Publication: scRNA-seq reveals transcriptional dynamics of Encephalitozoon intestinalis parasites in human macrophages. Jaroenlak P, McCarty KL, Xia B, Lam C, Zwack EE, Yanai I, Bhabha G, Ekiert DC. bioRxiv 2024.05.30.596468 10.1101/2024.05.30.596468.
Backbone
  Vector backbone: pcDNA3.4
  Vector type: Mammalian Expression
Growth in bacteria
  Bacterial resistance: Ampicillin, 100 μg/mL
  Growth temperature: 37°C
  Growth strain: DH5alpha
  Copy number: High Copy
Gene/Insert
  Gene/Insert name: sfGFP
  Species: Putative signal peptide from Encephalitozoon intestinalis and GFP from Aequorea victoria
  Cloning method: Gibson Cloning
Terms and licenses: Academic/Nonprofit Terms; Industry Terms: Not Available to Industry
Depositor comments: Please visit https://doi.org/10.1101/2024.05.30.596468 for bioRxiv preprint.
How to cite: pBEL3011 was a gift from Gira Bhabha & Damian Ekiert (Addgene plasmid # 222985 ; http://n2t.net/addgene:222985 ; RRID:Addgene_222985)
